Addgene plasmid #108296: pX459V2.0+K848A
Purpose: (Empty Backbone) pX459 V2.0 (Plasmid #62988) with the K848A mutation
Depositing lab: Yuichiro Miyaoka. Depositing organization: Tokyo Metropolitan Institute of Medical Science. Publication: Clustered regularly interspaced short palindromic repeats (CRISPR)/CRISPR-associated protein 9 with improved proof-reading enhances homology-directed repair. Kato-Inui T, Takahashi G, Hsu S, Miyaoka Y. Nucleic Acids Res. 2018 May 18;46(9):4677-4688. doi: 10.1093/nar/gky264. PubMed 29672770.
Backbone
  Vector backbone: pX459
  Backbone manufacturer: Dr. Feng Zhang's Lab
  Backbone size (bp): 9175
  Vector type: Mammalian Expression, CRISPR
  Selectable markers: Puromycin
Growth in bacteria
  Bacterial resistance: Ampicillin, 100 μg/mL
  Growth temperature: 37°C
  Growth strain: DH5alpha
  Copy number: High Copy
Gene/Insert
  Cloning method: Restriction Enzyme
  Sequencing primers: 5′ ACTATCATATGCTTACCGTAAC
Terms and licenses: Academic/Nonprofit Terms; Industry Terms: Not Available to Industry
How to cite: pX459V2.0+K848A was a gift from Yuichiro Miyaoka (Addgene plasmid # 108296 ; http://n2t.net/addgene:108296 ; RRID:Addgene_108296)
