[The description below was written by a language model from this plasmid's Addgene catalogue record and pLannotate feature annotations shown in this document.]
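Description:
pX459V2.0+K848A is an all-in-one mammalian CRISPR/Cas9 expression plasmid of about 9.2 kb. It is derived from pX459 V2.0 and differs from the parent by a K848A substitution in Streptococcus pyogenes Cas9. It is catalogued as an empty backbone: no guide sequence is present, and the user inserts a target-specific spacer by restriction-enzyme cloning. In bacteria it is maintained at high copy from a ColE1/pUC-type origin and selected with ampicillin through the β-lactamase gene. An f1 phage origin is also present, along with short annotated bom and rop fragments that are probably backbone remnants or weak matches.

Two expression units sit in tandem. A human U6 RNA polymerase III promoter lies upstream of the S. pyogenes guide RNA scaffold, with a short gap between them where the spacer would be placed. Downstream, a hybrid promoter made of the CMV enhancer, chicken β-actin promoter and a hybrid intron drives Cas9. The annotation software splits Cas9 into contiguous N- and C-terminal segments, but these form one continuous reading frame. Cas9 is followed by a nucleoplasmin bipartite nuclear localization signal, then a puromycin N-acetyltransferase coding sequence and a bGH polyadenylation signal. The element linking Cas9 to the puromycin marker is not annotated in the feature table. The arrangement allows puromycin enrichment of transfected mammalian cells. A single AAV2 ITR follows the poly(A) signal, which on its own does not make the plasmid a packaging-ready AAV vector.

The associated publication concerns Cas9 variants with improved proofreading and their effect on homology-directed repair. This suggests the plasmid was made to test how the single K848A change affects editing outcomes relative to wild-type Cas9.
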