Features (pLannotate 1.2.2; 19 found; start..end, strand, type, name):
      1..241     +  promoter       U6 promoter: RNA polymerase III promoter for human U6 snRNA
    268..343     +  misc_RNA       gRNA scaffold: guide RNA scaffold for the Streptococcus pyogenes CRISPR/Cas9 system
    350..393     +  misc_RNA       gRNA scaffold (fragment): guide RNA scaffold for the Streptococcus pyogenes CRISPR/Cas9 system
    440..725     +  enhancer       CMV enhancer: human cytomegalovirus immediate early enhancer; contains an 18-bp deletion relative to the standard CMV enhancer
    727..1004    +  promoter       chicken β-actin promoter: No description available
   1005..1232    +  intron         hybrid intron: hybrid between chicken β-actin (CBA) and minute virus of mice (MMV) introns (Gray et al., 2011)
   1370..2971    +  CDS            Cas9(N): N-terminal portion of Streptococcus pyogenes Cas9 (Zetsche et al., 2015)
   2972..5470    +  CDS            Cas9(C): C-terminal portion of Streptococcus pyogenes Cas9 (Zetsche et al., 2015)
   5471..5518    +  CDS            nucleoplasmin NLS: bipartite nuclear localization signal from nucleoplasmin
   5588..6187    +  CDS            PuroR (fragment): puromycin N-acetyltransferase; pac from Streptomyces; confers resistance to puromycin
   6221..6332    +  polyA_signal   bGH poly(A) signal: bovine growth hormone polyadenylation signal
   6437..6577    +  repeat_region  AAV2 ITR: inverted terminal repeat of adeno-associated virus serotype 2 inverted
   6582..6633    -  misc_feature   bom (fragment): basis of mobility region from pBR322
   6652..7107    +  rep_origin     f1 ori (sequence partly withheld): f1 bacteriophage origin of replication; arrow indicates direction of (+) strand synthesis
   7108..7157    -  misc_feature   bom (fragment): basis of mobility region from pBR322
   7259..7294    -  CDS            rop (fragment): Rop protein, which maintains plasmids at low copy number; rop
   7389..7493    +  promoter       AmpR promoter: bla
   7494..8354    +  CDS            AmpR: β-lactamase; bla; confers resistance to ampicillin, carbenicillin, and related antibiotics
   8525..9113    +  rep_origin     ori: high-copy-number ColE1/pMB1/pBR322/pUC origin of replication
>Addgene plasmid #108296 | pX459V2.0+K848A | addgene full sequence | sequence record 211080 | Addgene NGS Result
GAGGGCCTATTTCCCATGATTCCTTCATATTTGCATATACGATACAAGGCTGTTAGAGAGATAATTGGAA
TTAATTTGACTGTAAACACAAAGATATTAGTACAAAATACGTGACGTAGAAAGTAATAATTTCTTGGGTA
GTTTGCAGTTTTAAAATTATGTTTTAAAATGGACTATCATATGCTTACCGTAACTTGAAAGTATTTCGAT
TTCTTGGCTTTATATATCTTGTGGAAAGGACGAAACACCGGGTCTTCGAGAAGACCTGTTTTAGAGCTAG
AAATAGCAAGTTAAAATAAGGCTAGTCCGTTATCAACTTGAAAAAGTGGCACCGAGTCGGTGCTTTTTTG
TTTTAGAGCTAGAAATAGCAAGTTAAAATAAGGCTAGTCCGTTTTTAGCGCGTGCGCCAATTCTGCAGAC
AAATGGCTCTAGAGGTACCCGTTACATAACTTACGGTAAATGGCCCGCCTGGCTGACCGCCCAACGACCC
CCGCCCATTGACGTCAATAGTAACGCCAATAGGGACTTTCCATTGACGTCAATGGGTGGAGTATTTACGG
TAAACTGCCCACTTGGCAGTACATCAAGTGTATCATATGCCAAGTACGCCCCCTATTGACGTCAATGACG
GTAAATGGCCCGCCTGGCATTGTGCCCAGTACATGACCTTATGGGACTTTCCTACTTGGCAGTACATCTA
CGTATTAGTCATCGCTATTACCATGGTCGAGGTGAGCCCCACGTTCTGCTTCACTCTCCCCATCTCCCCC
CCCTCCCCACCCCCAATTTTGTATTTATTTATTTTTTAATTATTTTGTGCAGCGATGGGGGCGGGGGGGG
GGGGGGGGCGCGCGCCAGGCGGGGGGGGGGGGGGCGGGGGGGGGGGGGGGGCGGGGCGGAGAGGTGCGGC
GGCAGCCAATCAGAGCGGCGCGCTCCGAAAGTTTCCTTTTATGGCGAGGCGGCGGCGGCGGCGGCCCTAT
AAAAAGCGAAGCGCGCGGCGGGCGGGAGTCGCTGCGCGCTGCCTTCGCCCCGTGCCCCGCTCCGCCGCCG
CCTCGCGCCGCCCGCCCCGGCTCTGACTGACCGCGTTACTCCCACAGGTGAGCGGGCGGGACGGCCCTTC
TCCTCCGGGCTGTAATTAGCTGAGCAAGAGGTAAGGGTTTAAGGGATGGTTGGTTGGTGGGGTATTAATG
TTTAATTACCTGGAGCACCTGCCTGAAATCACTTTTTTTCAGGTTGGACCGGTGCCACCATGGACTATAA
GGACCACGACGGAGACTACAAGGATCATGATATTGATTACAAAGACGATGACGATAAGATGGCCCCAAAG
AAGAAGCGGAAGGTCGGTATCCACGGAGTCCCAGCAGCCGACAAGAAGTACAGCATCGGCCTGGACATCG
GCACCAACTCTGTGGGCTGGGCCGTGATCACCGACGAGTACAAGGTGCCCAGCAAGAAATTCAAGGTGCT
GGGCAACACCGACCGGCACAGCATCAAGAAGAACCTGATCGGAGCCCTGCTGTTCGACAGCGGCGAAACA
GCCGAGGCCACCCGGCTGAAGAGAACCGCCAGAAGAAGATACACCAGACGGAAGAACCGGATCTGCTATC
TGCAAGAGATCTTCAGCAACGAGATGGCCAAGGTGGACGACAGCTTCTTCCACAGACTGGAAGAGTCCTT
CCTGGTGGAAGAGGATAAGAAGCACGAGCGGCACCCCATCTTCGGCAACATCGTGGACGAGGTGGCCTAC
CACGAGAAGTACCCCACCATCTACCACCTGAGAAAGAAACTGGTGGACAGCACCGACAAGGCCGACCTGC
GGCTGATCTATCTGGCCCTGGCCCACATGATCAAGTTCCGGGGCCACTTCCTGATCGAGGGCGACCTGAA
CCCCGACAACAGCGACGTGGACAAGCTGTTCATCCAGCTGGTGCAGACCTACAACCAGCTGTTCGAGGAA
AACCCCATCAACGCCAGCGGCGTGGACGCCAAGGCCATCCTGTCTGCCAGACTGAGCAAGAGCAGACGGC
TGGAAAATCTGATCGCCCAGCTGCCCGGCGAGAAGAAGAATGGCCTGTTCGGAAACCTGATTGCCCTGAG
CCTGGGCCTGACCCCCAACTTCAAGAGCAACTTCGACCTGGCCGAGGATGCCAAACTGCAGCTGAGCAAG
GACACCTACGACGACGACCTGGACAACCTGCTGGCCCAGATCGGCGACCAGTACGCCGACCTGTTTCTGG
CCGCCAAGAACCTGTCCGACGCCATCCTGCTGAGCGACATCCTGAGAGTGAACACCGAGATCACCAAGGC
CCCCCTGAGCGCCTCTATGATCAAGAGATACGACGAGCACCACCAGGACCTGACCCTGCTGAAAGCTCTC
GTGCGGCAGCAGCTGCCTGAGAAGTACAAAGAGATTTTCTTCGACCAGAGCAAGAACGGCTACGCCGGCT
ACATTGACGGCGGAGCCAGCCAGGAAGAGTTCTACAAGTTCATCAAGCCCATCCTGGAAAAGATGGACGG
CACCGAGGAACTGCTCGTGAAGCTGAACAGAGAGGACCTGCTGCGGAAGCAGCGGACCTTCGACAACGGC
AGCATCCCCCACCAGATCCACCTGGGAGAGCTGCACGCCATTCTGCGGCGGCAGGAAGATTTTTACCCAT
TCCTGAAGGACAACCGGGAAAAGATCGAGAAGATCCTGACCTTCCGCATCCCCTACTACGTGGGCCCTCT
GGCCAGGGGAAACAGCAGATTCGCCTGGATGACCAGAAAGAGCGAGGAAACCATCACCCCCTGGAACTTC
GAGGAAGTGGTGGACAAGGGCGCTTCCGCCCAGAGCTTCATCGAGCGGATGACCAACTTCGATAAGAACC
TGCCCAACGAGAAGGTGCTGCCCAAGCACAGCCTGCTGTACGAGTACTTCACCGTGTATAACGAGCTGAC
CAAAGTGAAATACGTGACCGAGGGAATGAGAAAGCCCGCCTTCCTGAGCGGCGAGCAGAAAAAGGCCATC
GTGGACCTGCTGTTCAAGACCAACCGGAAAGTGACCGTGAAGCAGCTGAAAGAGGACTACTTCAAGAAAA
TCGAGTGCTTCGACTCCGTGGAAATCTCCGGCGTGGAAGATCGGTTCAACGCCTCCCTGGGCACATACCA
CGATCTGCTGAAAATTATCAAGGACAAGGACTTCCTGGACAATGAGGAAAACGAGGACATTCTGGAAGAT
ATCGTGCTGACCCTGACACTGTTTGAGGACAGAGAGATGATCGAGGAACGGCTGAAAACCTATGCCCACC
TGTTCGACGACAAAGTGATGAAGCAGCTGAAGCGGCGGAGATACACCGGCTGGGGCAGGCTGAGCCGGAA
GCTGATCAACGGCATCCGGGACAAGCAGTCCGGCAAGACAATCCTGGATTTCCTGAAGTCCGACGGCTTC
GCCAACAGAAACTTCATGCAGCTGATCCACGACGACAGCCTGACCTTTAAAGAGGACATCCAGAAAGCCC
AGGTGTCCGGCCAGGGCGATAGCCTGCACGAGCACATTGCCAATCTGGCCGGCAGCCCCGCCATTAAGAA
GGGCATCCTGCAGACAGTGAAGGTGGTGGACGAGCTCGTGAAAGTGATGGGCCGGCACAAGCCCGAGAAC
ATCGTGATCGAAATGGCCAGAGAGAACCAGACCACCCAGAAGGGACAGAAGAACAGCCGCGAGAGAATGA
AGCGGATCGAAGAGGGCATCAAAGAGCTGGGCAGCCAGATCCTGAAAGAACACCCCGTGGAAAACACCCA
GCTGCAGAACGAGAAGCTGTACCTGTACTACCTGCAGAATGGGCGGGATATGTACGTGGACCAGGAACTG
GACATCAACCGGCTGTCCGACTACGATGTGGACCATATCGTGCCTCAGAGCTTTCTGGCCGACGACTCCA
TCGACAACAAGGTGCTGACCAGAAGCGACAAGAACCGGGGCAAGAGCGACAACGTGCCCTCCGAAGAGGT
CGTGAAGAAGATGAAGAACTACTGGCGGCAGCTGCTGAACGCCAAGCTGATTACCCAGAGAAAGTTCGAC
AATCTGACCAAGGCCGAGAGAGGCGGCCTGAGCGAACTGGATAAGGCCGGCTTCATCAAGAGACAGCTGG
TGGAAACCCGGCAGATCACAAAGCACGTGGCACAGATCCTGGACTCCCGGATGAACACTAAGTACGACGA
GAATGACAAGCTGATCCGGGAAGTGAAAGTGATCACCCTGAAGTCCAAGCTGGTGTCCGATTTCCGGAAG
GATTTCCAGTTTTACAAAGTGCGCGAGATCAACAACTACCACCACGCCCACGACGCCTACCTGAACGCCG
TCGTGGGAACCGCCCTGATCAAAAAGTACCCTAAGCTGGAAAGCGAGTTCGTGTACGGCGACTACAAGGT
GTACGACGTGCGGAAGATGATCGCCAAGAGCGAGCAGGAAATCGGCAAGGCTACCGCCAAGTACTTCTTC
TACAGCAACATCATGAACTTTTTCAAGACCGAGATTACCCTGGCCAACGGCGAGATCCGGAAGCGGCCTC
TGATCGAGACAAACGGCGAAACCGGGGAGATCGTGTGGGATAAGGGCCGGGATTTTGCCACCGTGCGGAA
AGTGCTGAGCATGCCCCAAGTGAATATCGTGAAAAAGACCGAGGTGCAGACAGGCGGCTTCAGCAAAGAG
TCTATCCTGCCCAAGAGGAACAGCGATAAGCTGATCGCCAGAAAGAAGGACTGGGACCCTAAGAAGTACG
GCGGCTTCGACAGCCCCACCGTGGCCTATTCTGTGCTGGTGGTGGCCAAAGTGGAAAAGGGCAAGTCCAA
GAAACTGAAGAGTGTGAAAGAGCTGCTGGGGATCACCATCATGGAAAGAAGCAGCTTCGAGAAGAATCCC
ATCGACTTTCTGGAAGCCAAGGGCTACAAAGAAGTGAAAAAGGACCTGATCATCAAGCTGCCTAAGTACT
CCCTGTTCGAGCTGGAAAACGGCCGGAAGAGAATGCTGGCCTCTGCCGGCGAACTGCAGAAGGGAAACGA
ACTGGCCCTGCCCTCCAAATATGTGAACTTCCTGTACCTGGCCAGCCACTATGAGAAGCTGAAGGGCTCC
CCCGAGGATAATGAGCAGAAACAGCTGTTTGTGGAACAGCACAAGCACTACCTGGACGAGATCATCGAGC
AGATCAGCGAGTTCTCCAAGAGAGTGATCCTGGCCGACGCTAATCTGGACAAAGTGCTGTCCGCCTACAA
CAAGCACCGGGATAAGCCCATCAGAGAGCAGGCCGAGAATATCATCCACCTGTTTACCCTGACCAATCTG
GGAGCCCCTGCCGCCTTCAAGTACTTTGACACCACCATCGACCGGAAGAGGTACACCAGCACCAAAGAGG
TGCTGGACGCCACCCTGATCCACCAGAGCATCACCGGCCTGTACGAGACACGGATCGACCTGTCTCAGCT
GGGAGGCGACAAAAGGCCGGCGGCCACGAAAAAGGCCGGCCAGGCAAAAAAGAAAAAGGAATTCGGCAGT
GGAGAGGGCAGAGGAAGTCTGCTAACATGCGGTGACGTCGAGGAGAATCCTGGCCCAATGACCGAGTACA
AGCCCACGGTGCGCCTCGCCACCCGCGACGACGTCCCCAGGGCCGTACGCACCCTCGCCGCCGCGTTCGC
CGACTACCCCGCCACGCGCCACACCGTCGATCCGGACCGCCACATCGAGCGGGTCACCGAGCTGCAAGAA
CTCTTCCTCACGCGCGTCGGGCTCGACATCGGCAAGGTGTGGGTCGCGGACGACGGCGCCGCGGTGGCGG
TCTGGACCACGCCGGAGAGCGTCGAAGCGGGGGCGGTGTTCGCCGAGATCGGCCCGCGCATGGCCGAGTT
GAGCGGTTCCCGGCTGGCCGCGCAGCAACAGATGGAAGGCCTCCTGGCGCCGCACCGGCCCAAGGAGCCC
GCGTGGTTCCTGGCCACCGTCGGAGTCTCGCCCGACCACCAGGGCAAGGGTCTGGGCAGCGCCGTCGTGC
TCCCCGGAGTGGAGGCGGCCGAGCGCGCCGGGGTGCCCGCCTTCCTGGAGACCTCCGCGCCCCGCAACCT
CCCCTTCTACGAGCGGCTCGGCTTCACCGTCACCGCCGACGTCGAGGTGCCCGAAGGACCGCGCACCTGG
TGCATGACCCGCAAGCCCGGTGCCTGAGAATTCTAACTAGAGCTCGCTGATCAGCCTCGACTGTGCCTTC
TAGTTGCCAGCCATCTGTTGTTTGCCCCTCCCCCGTGCCTTCCTTGACCCTGGAAGGTGCCACTCCCACT
GTCCTTTCCTAATAAAATGAGGAAATTGCATCGCATTGTCTGAGTAGGTGTCATTCTATTCTGGGGGGTG
GGGTGGGGCAGGACAGCAAGGGGGAGGATTGGGAAGAGAATAGCAGGCATGCTGGGGAGCGGCCGCAGGA
ACCCCTAGTGATGGAGTTGGCCACTCCCTCTCTGCGCGCTCGCTCGCTCACTGAGGCCGGGCGACCAAAG
GTCGCCCGACGCCCGGGCTTTGCCCGGGCGGCCTCAGTGAGCGAGCGAGCGCGCAGCTGCCTGCAGGGGC
GCCTGATGCGGTATTTTCTCCTTACGCATCTGTGCGGTATTTCACACCGCATA
[95 nt withheld, positions 6634-6728]
T
[46 nt withheld, positions 6730-6775]
C
[141 nt withheld, positions 6777-6917]
CCTTTGACGTTGGAGTCCACGTTCTTT
[37 nt withheld, positions 6945-6981]
ACTCTATCTCGGGCTATTCTTTTGATTTATAAGGGATTTTGCCGATTTCGGTCTATTGGTTAAAAAATGA
GCTGATTTAACAAAAATTTAACGCGAATTTTAACAAAATATTAACGTTTACAATTTTATGGTGCACTCTC
AGTACAATCTGCTCTGATGCCGCATAGTTAAGCCAGCCCCGACACCCGCCAACACCCGCTGACGCGCCCT
GACGGGCTTGTCTGCTCCCGGCATCCGCTTACAGACAAGCTGTGACCGTCTCCGGGAGCTGCATGTGTCA
GAGGTTTTCACCGTCATCACCGAAACGCGCGAGACGAAAGGGCCTCGTGATACGCCTATTTTTATAGGTT
AATGTCATGATAATAATGGTTTCTTAGACGTCAGGTGGCACTTTTCGGGGAAATGTGCGCGGAACCCCTA
TTTGTTTATTTTTCTAAATACATTCAAATATGTATCCGCTCATGAGACAATAACCCTGATAAATGCTTCA
ATAATATTGAAAAAGGAAGAGTATGAGTATTCAACATTTCCGTGTCGCCCTTATTCCCTTTTTTGCGGCA
TTTTGCCTTCCTGTTTTTGCTCACCCAGAAACGCTGGTGAAAGTAAAAGATGCTGAAGATCAGTTGGGTG
CACGAGTGGGTTACATCGAACTGGATCTCAACAGCGGTAAGATCCTTGAGAGTTTTCGCCCCGAAGAACG
TTTTCCAATGATGAGCACTTTTAAAGTTCTGCTATGTGGCGCGGTATTATCCCGTATTGACGCCGGGCAA
GAGCAACTCGGTCGCCGCATACACTATTCTCAGAATGACTTGGTTGAGTACTCACCAGTCACAGAAAAGC
ATCTTACGGATGGCATGACAGTAAGAGAATTATGCAGTGCTGCCATAACCATGAGTGATAACACTGCGGC
CAACTTACTTCTGACAACGATCGGAGGACCGAAGGAGCTAACCGCTTTTTTGCACAACATGGGGGATCAT
GTAACTCGCCTTGATCGTTGGGAACCGGAGCTGAATGAAGCCATACCAAACGACGAGCGTGACACCACGA
TGCCTGTAGCAATGGCAACAACGTTGCGCAAACTATTAACTGGCGAACTACTTACTCTAGCTTCCCGGCA
ACAATTAATAGACTGGATGGAGGCGGATAAAGTTGCAGGACCACTTCTGCGCTCGGCCCTTCCGGCTGGC
TGGTTTATTGCTGATAAATCTGGAGCCGGTGAGCGTGGAAGCCGCGGTATCATTGCAGCACTGGGGCCAG
ATGGTAAGCCCTCCCGTATCGTAGTTATCTACACGACGGGGAGTCAGGCAACTATGGATGAACGAAATAG
ACAGATCGCTGAGATAGGTGCCTCACTGATTAAGCATTGGTAACTGTCAGACCAAGTTTACTCATATATA
CTTTAGATTGATTTAAAACTTCATTTTTAATTTAAAAGGATCTAGGTGAAGATCCTTTTTGATAATCTCA
TGACCAAAATCCCTTAACGTGAGTTTTCGTTCCACTGAGCGTCAGACCCCGTAGAAAAGATCAAAGGATC
TTCTTGAGATCCTTTTTTTCTGCGCGTAATCTGCTGCTTGCAAACAAAAAAACCACCGCTACCAGCGGTG
GTTTGTTTGCCGGATCAAGAGCTACCAACTCTTTTTCCGAAGGTAACTGGCTTCAGCAGAGCGCAGATAC
CAAATACTGTTCTTCTAGTGTAGCCGTAGTTAGGCCACCACTTCAAGAACTCTGTAGCACCGCCTACATA
CCTCGCTCTGCTAATCCTGTTACCAGTGGCTGCTGCCAGTGGCGATAAGTCGTGTCTTACCGGGTTGGAC
TCAAGACGATAGTTACCGGATAAGGCGCAGCGGTCGGGCTGAACGGGGGGTTCGTGCACACAGCCCAGCT
TGGAGCGAACGACCTACACCGAACTGAGATACCTACAGCGTGAGCTATGAGAAAGCGCCACGCTTCCCGA
AGGGAGAAAGGCGGACAGGTATCCGGTAAGCGGCAGGGTCGGAACAGGAGAGCGCACGAGGGAGCTTCCA
GGGGGAAACGCCTGGTATCTTTATAGTCCTGTCGGGTTTCGCCACCTCTGACTTGAGCGTCGATTTTTGT
GATGCTCGTCAGGGGGGCGGAGCCTATGGAAAAACGCCAGCAACGCGGCCTTTTTACGGTTCCTGGCCTT
TTGCTGGCCTTTTGCTCACATGT
